>Addgene plasmid #123960 | MTK0_002 | addgene full sequence | sequence record 251652 | Addgene NGS Result
TTGTTCATGATGATATATTTTTATCTTGTGCAATGTAACATCAGAGATTTTGAGACACAACGTGGCTTTG
TTGAATAAATCGAACTTTTGCTGAGTTGAAGGATCAGTCATGACCAAAATCCCTTAACGTGAGTTTTCGT
TCCACTGAGCGTCAGACCCCGTAGAAAAGATCAAAGGATCTTCTTGAGATCCTTTTTTTCTGCGCGTAAT
CTGCTGCTTGCAAACAAAAAAACCACCGCTACCAGCGGTGGTTTGTTTGCCGGATCAAGAGCTACCAACT
CTTTTTCCGAAGGTAACTGGCTTCAGCAGAGCGCAGATACCAAATACTGTTCTTCTAGTGTAGCCGTAGT
TAGGCCACCACTTCAAGAACTCTGTAGCACCGCCTACATACCTCGCTCTGCTAATCCTGTTACCAGTGGC
TGCTGCCAGTGGCGATAAGTCGTGTCTTACCGGGTTGGACTCAAGACGATAGTTACCGGATAAGGCGCAG
CGGTCGGGCTGAACGGGGGGTTCGTGCACACAGCCCAGCTTGGAGCGAACGACCTACACCGAACTGAGAT
ACCTACAGCGTGAGCTATGAGAAAGCGCCACGCTTCCCGAAGGGAGAAAGGCGGACAGGTATCCGGTAAG
CGGCAGGGTCGGAACAGGAGAGCGCACGAGGGAGCTTCCAGGGGGAAACGCCTGGTATCTTTATAGTCCT
GTCGGGTTTCGCCACCTCTGACTTGAGCGTCGATTTTTGTGATGCTCGTCAGGGGGGCGGAGCCTATGGA
AAAACGCCAGCAACGCGGCCTTTTTACGGTTCCTGGCCTTTTGCTGGCCTTTTGCTCACATGTTCTTTCC
TGCGTTATCCCCTGATTCTGTGGATAACCGTGCGGCCGCCAATTAATACGACTCACTATAGGGCGAATTG
GGGCGCGCCATTCTAGATTAACCCTAGAAAGATAGTCTGCGTAAAATTGACGCATGCATTCTTGAAATAT
TGCTCTCTCTTTCTAAATAGCGCGAATCCGTCGCTGTGCATTTAGGACATCTCAGTCGCCGCTTGGAGCT
CCCGTGAGGCGTGCTTGTCAATGCGGTAAGTGTCACTGATTTTGAACTATAACGACCGCGTGAGTCAAAA
TGACGCATGATTATCTTTTACGTGACTTTTAAGATTTAACTCATACGATAATTATATTGTTATTTCATGT
TCTACTTACGTGATAACTTATTATATATATATTTTCTTGTTATAGATATCAACTAGAATGCTAGCATGGG
CCCAGATCTCCATGGGCCCTGAATTCGCATCTAGACTGATGAGACGTGGTAGAGCCACAAACAGCCGGTA
CAAGCAACGATCTCCAGGACCATCTGAATCATGCGCGGATGACACGAACTCACGACGGCGATCACAGACA
TTAACCCACAGTACAGACACTGCGACAACGTGGCAATTCGTCGCAATACAACGTGAGACCGAAAGTGAAA
CGTGATTTCATGCGTCATTTTGAACATTTTGTAAATCTTATTTAATAATGTGTGCGGCAATTCACATTTA
ATTTATGAATGTTTTCTTAACATCGCGGCAACTCAAGAAACGGCAGGTTCGGATCTTAGCTACTAGAGAA
AGAGGAGAAATACTAGATGCGTAAAGGCGAAGAGCTGTTCACTGGTGTCGTCCCTATTCTGGTGGAACTG
GATGGTGATGTCAACGGTCATAAGTTTTCCGTGCGTGGCGAGGGTGAAGGTGACGCAACTAATGGTAAAC
TGACGCTGAAGTTCATCTGTACTACTGGTAAACTGCCGGTTCCTTGGCCGACTCTGGTAACGACGCTGAC
TTATGGTGTTCAGTGCTTTGCTCGTTATCCGGACCATATGAAGCAGCATGACTTCTTCAAGTCCGCCATG
CCGGAAGGCTATGTGCAGGAACGCACGATTTCCTTTAAGGATGACGGCACGTACAAAACGCGTGCGGAAG
TGAAATTTGAAGGCGATACCCTGGTAAACCGCATTGAGCTGAAAGGCATTGACTTTAAAGAGGACGGCAA
TATCCTGGGCCATAAGCTGGAATACAATTTTAACAGCCACAATGTTTACATCACCGCCGATAAACAAAAA
AATGGCATTAAAGCGAATTTTAAAATTCGCCACAACGTGGAGGATGGCAGCGTGCAGCTGGCTGATCACT
ACCAGCAAAACACTCCAATCGGTGATGGTCCTGTTCTGCTGCCAGACAATCACTATCTGAGCACGCAAAG
CGTTCTGTCTAAAGATCCGAACGAGAAACGCGATCATATGGTTCTGCTGGAGTTCGTAACCGCAGCGGGC
ATCACGCATGGTATGGATGAACTGTACAAATGACCAGGCATCAAATAAAACGAAAGGCTCAGTCGAAAGA
CTGGGCCTTTCGTTTTATCTGTTGTTTGTCGGTGAACGCTCTCTACTAGAGTCACACTGGCTCACCTTCG
GGTGGGCCTTTCTGCGTTTATAGGTCTCAGCTGGAAATCTGCTCGTCAGTGGTGCTCACACTGACGAATC
ATGTACAGATCATACCGATGACTGCCTGGCGACTCACAACTAAGCAAGACAGCCGGAACCAGCGCCGGCG
AACACCACTGCATATATGGCATATCACAACAGTCCACGTCTCAAGCAGTTACAGAGATGTTACGAACCAC
TAGTGCACTGCAGATCGAATTCGAGTTGGCGCGCCTGTCATTCTAAATCTCTCTTTCAGCCTAAAGCTTT
TTCCCCGTATCCCCCCAGGTGTCTGCAGGCTCAAAGAGCAGCGAGAAGCGTTCAGAGGAAAGCGATCCCG
TGCCACCTTCCCCGTGCCCGGGCTGTCCCCGCACGCTGCCGGCTCGGGGATGCGGGGGGAGCGCCGGACC
GGAGCGGAGCCCCGGGCGGCTCGCTGCTGCCCCCTAGCGGGGGAGGGACGTAATTACATCCCTGGGGGCT
TTGGGAGGGGGCTGTCCCCGTGAGCTCCCAGGCGCGCCTGTCATTCTAAATCTCTCTTTCAGCCTAAAGC
TTTTTCCCCGTATCCCCCCAGGTGTCTGCAGGCTCAAAGAGCAGCGAGAAGCGTTCAGAGGAAAGCGATC
CCGTGCCACCTTCCCCGTGCCCGGGCTGTCCCCGCACGCTGCCGGCTCGGGGATGCGGGGGGAGCGCCGG
ACCGGAGCGGAGCCCCGGGCGGCTCGCTGCTGCCCCCTAGCGGGGGAGGGACGTAATTACATCCCTGGGG
GCTTTGGGGGGGGGCTGTCCCCGTGAGCTCAATAAAAGAGCCCACTACAGCGGTGGGCTCTATGGGGTAC
CTACGTAGGTACATAACTTACGGTAAATGGCCCGCCTGGCTGACCGCCCAACGACCCCCGCCCATTGACG
TCAATAATGACGTATGTTCCCATAGTAACGCCAATAGGGACTTTCCATTGACGTCAATGGGTGGAGTATT
TACGGTAAACTGCCCACTTGGCAGTACATCAAGTGTATCATATGCCAAGTACGCCCCCTATTGACGTCAA
TGACGGTAAATGGCCCGCCTGGCATTATGCCCAGTACATGACCTTATGGGACTTTCCTACTTGGCAGTAC
ATCTACGTATTAGTCATCGCTATTACCATGGTGATGCGGTTTTGGCAGTACATCAATGGGCGTGGATAGC
GGTTTGACTCACGGGGATTTCCAAGTCTCCACCCCATTGACGTCAATGGGAGTTTGTTTTGGCACCAAAA
TCAACGGGACTTTCCAAAATGTCGTAACAACTCCGCCCCATTGACGCAAATGGGCGGTAGGCGTGTACGG
TGGGAGGTCTATATAAGCAGAGCTCGTTTAGTGAACCGTCAGATAGCCACCATGGGTAAAAAGCCTGAAC
TCACCGCGACGTCTGTCGAGAAGTTTCTGATCGAAAAGTTCGACAGCGTGTCCGACCTGATGCAGCTCTC
GGAGGGCGAAGAATCTCGTGCTTTCAGCTTCGATGTAGGAGGGCGTGGATATGTCCTGCGGGTAAATAGC
TGCGCCGATGGTTTCTACAAAGATCGTTATGTTTATCGGCACTTTGCATCGGCCGCGCTCCCGATTCCGG
AAGTGCTTGACATTGGGGAATTTAGCGAGAGCCTGACCTATTGCATCTCCCGCCGTGCACAGGGTGTCAC
GTTGCAAGACCTGCCTGAAACCGAACTGCCCGCTGTTCTGCAACCGGTCGCGGAGGCCATGGATGCGATC
GCTGCGGCCGATCTTAGCCAGACGAGCGGGTTCGGCCCATTCGGACCGCAAGGAATCGGTCAATACACTA
CATGGCGTGATTTCATATGCGCGATTGCTGATCCCCATGTGTATCACTGGCAAACTGTGATGGACGACAC
CGTCAGTGCGTCCGTCGCGCAGGCTCTCGATGAGCTGATGCTTTGGGCCGAGGACTGCCCCGAAGTCCGG
CACCTCGTGCACGCGGATTTCGGCTCCAACAATGTCCTGACGGACAATGGCCGCATAACAGCGGTCATTG
ACTGGAGCGAGGCGATGTTCGGGGATTCCCAATACGAGGTCGCCAACATCTTCTTCTGGAGGCCGTGGTT
GGCTTGTATGGAGCAGCAGACGCGCTACTTCGAGCGGAGGCATCCGGAGCTTGCAGGATCGCCGCGGCTC
CGGGCGTATATGCTCCGCATTGGTCTTGACCAACTCTATCAGAGCTTGGTTGACGGCAATTTCGATGATG
CAGCTTGGGCGCAGGGTCGATGCGACGCAATCGTCCGATCCGGAGCCGGGACTGTCGGGCGTACACAAAT
CGCCCGCAGAAGCGCGGCCGTCTGGACCGATGGCTGTGTAGAAGTACTCGCCGATAGTGGAAACCGACGC
CCCAGCACTCGTCCGAGGGCAAAGGAATAACTCGAGCGACGCCTCGACTGTGCCTTCTAGTTGCCAGCCA
TCTGTTGTTTGCCCCTCCCCCGTGCCTTCCTTGACCCTGGAAGGTGCCACTCCCACTGTCCTTTCCTAAT
AAAATGAGGAAATTGCATCGCATTGTCTGAGTAGGTGTCATTCTATTCTGGGGGGTGGGGTGGGGCAGGA
CAGCAAGGGGGAGGATTGGGAAGACAATAGCAGGCATGCTGGGGATGCGGTGGGCTCTATGAGTATCGAT
ACTAGTTAAAAGTTTTGTTACTTTATAGAAGAAATTTTGAGTTTTTGTTTTTTTTTAATAAATAAATAAA
CATAAATAAATTGTTTGTTGAATTTATTATTAGTATGTAAGTGTAAATATAATAAAACTTAATATCTATT
CAAATTAATAAATAAACCTCGATATACAGACCGATAAAACACATGCGTCAATTTTACGCATGATTATCTT
TAACGTACGTCACAATATGATTATCTTTCTAGGGTTAATCTAGTATACGCGTATGCGGCCGCTTAATTAA
TCCAGCTTTTGTTCCCTTTAGTGAGGGTTAATTCCGAGCGGCCGCGTGTTACAACCAATTAACCAATTCT
GATTAGAAAAACTCATCGAGCATCAAATGAAACTGCAATTTATTCATATCAGGATTATCAATACCATATT
TTTGAAAAAGCCGTTTCTGTAATGAAGGAGAAAACTCACCGAGGCAGTTCCATAGGATGGCAAGATCCTG
GTATCGGTCTGCGATTCCGACTCGTCCAACATCAATACAACCTATTAATTTCCCCTCGTCAAAAATAAGG
TTATCAAGTGAGAAATCACCATGAGTGACGACTGAATCCGGTGAGAATGGCAAAAGCTTATGCATTTCTT
TCCAGACTTGTTCAACAGGCCAGCCATTACGCTCGTCATCAAAATCACTCGCATCAACCAAACCGTTATT
CATTCGTGATTGCGCCTGAGCGAGGCGAAATACGCGATCGCTGTTAAAAGGACAATTACAAACAGGAATC
GAATGCAACCGGCGCAGGAACACTGCCAGCGCATCAACAATATTTTCACCTGAATCAGGATATTCTTCTA
ATACCTGGAATGCTGTTTTCCCGGGGATCGCAGTGGTGAGTAACCATGCATCATCAGGAGTACGGATAAA
ATGCTTGATGGTCGGAAGAGGCATAAATTCCGTCAGCCAGTTTAGTCTGACCATCTCATCTGTAACATCA
TTGGCAACGCTACCTTTGCCATGTTTCAGAAACAACTCTGGCGCATCGGGCTTCCCATACAATCGATAGA
TTGTCGCACCTGATTGCCCGACATTATCGCGAGCCCATTTATACCCATATAAATCAGCATCCATGTTGGA
ATTTAATCGCGGCCTGGAGCAAGACGTTTCCCGTTGAATATGGCTCATAACACCCCTTGTATTACTGTTT
ATGTAAGCAGACAGTTTTA
Features (pLannotate 1.2.2; 12 found; start..end, strand, type, name):
    184..772     +  rep_origin     ori: high-copy-number ColE1/pMB1/pBR322/pUC origin of replication
    884..902     +  promoter       T7 promoter: promoter for bacteriophage T7 RNA polymerase
   1627..2340    +  CDS            superfolder GFP: GFP variant that folds robustly even when fused to poorly folded proteins (Pédelacq et al., 2006)
   2352..2423    +  terminator     rrnB T1 terminator: transcription terminator T1 from the E. coli rrnB gene
   2439..2466    +  terminator     T7Te terminator: phage T7 early transcription terminator
   3245..3265    +  LTR            3' LTR (ΔU3) (fragment): self-inactivating 3' long terminal repeat (LTR) from Moloney murine leukemia virus
   3300..3600    +  enhancer       CMV enhancer: human cytomegalovirus immediate early enhancer
   3601..3804    +  promoter       CMV promoter: human cytomegalovirus (CMV) immediate early promoter
   3838..4859    +  CDS            HygR (fragment): aminoglycoside phosphotransferase from E. coli; aph(4)-Ia; confers resistance to hygromycin
   4878..5085    +  polyA_signal   bGH poly(A) signal: bovine growth hormone polyadenylation signal
   5405..5423    -  promoter       T3 promoter: promoter for bacteriophage T3 RNA polymerase
   5463..6278    -  CDS            KanR: aminoglycoside phosphotransferase; aph(3')-Ia; confers resistance to kanamycin in bacteria or G418 (Geneticin®) in eukaryotes
