[The description below was written by a language model from this plasmid's Addgene catalogue record and pLannotate feature annotations shown in this document.]
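Description:
MTK0_002 is a synthetic, self-made destination vector from the Mammalian Toolkit (MTK) modular cloning system, classed there as a type 0 part. It is a 6.3 kb mammalian expression plasmid designed for piggyBac transposon-mediated genomic integration. In E. coli it is maintained through a high-copy ColE1/pUC-type origin and selected with kanamycin via an aph(3')-Ia KanR gene.

The payload, recorded as "PB Destination - 2xHS4 - HygroR", combines a bacterial screening cassette with a mammalian selection cassette. The screening element is a superfolder GFP coding sequence followed by the rrnB T1 and T7Te terminators. As a "GFP dropout", this cassette is meant to be displaced when assembled transcriptional units are cloned in, so correct assemblies give non-fluorescent colonies while the uncut parent stays green. The promoter driving sfGFP in bacteria is not annotated, and the cloning sites are listed as unknown. Downstream, a CMV enhancer/promoter drives a hygromycin resistance gene (annotated as a fragment) terminated by the bGH polyadenylation signal, allowing hygromycin selection of mammalian cells that have stably integrated the cargo. T7 and T3 promoters flank this region, and a very short match to a Moloney MLV ΔU3 LTR is probably an incidental annotation hit.

The automated feature table does not annotate the piggyBac terminal repeats or the 2xHS4 insulator named in the catalogue entry. These may lie in the unannotated stretches, but their positions cannot be confirmed from the record. HS4 insulators are generally included to shield integrated transgenes from position effects and silencing. The vector is intended for building multi-gene circuits that are then integrated into mammalian genomes when piggyBac transposase is supplied.
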