Addgene plasmid #123960: MTK0_002
Purpose: Encodes the piggyBac GFP dropout destination vector with the 2xHS4 insulator as a type 0 part to be used in the MTK system
Depositing lab: Hana El-Samad. Depositing organization: University of California, San Francisco (UCSF). Publication: A Toolkit for Rapid Modular Construction of Biological Circuits in Mammalian Cells. Fonseca JP, Bonny AR, Kumar GR, Ng AH, Town J, Wu QC, Aslankoohi E, Chen SY, Dods G, Harrigan P, Osimiri LC, Kistler AL, El-Samad H. ACS Synth Biol. 2019 Nov 15;8(11):2593-2606. doi: 10.1021/acssynbio.9b00322. Epub 2019 Nov 5. PubMed 31686495.
Backbone
  Vector backbone: self-made
  Vector type: Mammalian Expression
Growth in bacteria
  Bacterial resistance: Kanamycin, 50 μg/mL
  Growth temperature: 37°C
  Growth strain: DH5alpha
  Copy number: Unknown
Gene/Insert
  Gene/Insert name: PB Destination - 2xHS4 - HygroR
  Species: Synthetic
  Cloning method: Restriction Enzyme; 5′ cloning site unknown (unknown if destroyed); 3′ cloning site unknown (unknown if destroyed)
Terms and licenses: Academic/Nonprofit Terms; Industry Terms: Not Available to Industry
Depositor comments: Please visit https://www.biorxiv.org/content/10.1101/506188v2 for BioRxiv preprint
How to cite: MTK0_002 was a gift from Hana El-Samad (Addgene plasmid # 123960 ; http://n2t.net/addgene:123960 ; RRID:Addgene_123960)
